>Addgene plasmid #196634 | pCDH-CMV-CD19 puro | addgene full sequence | sequence record 385715 | Addgene NGS Result
ACGCGTGTAGTCTTATGCAATACTCTTGTAGTCTTGCAACATGGTAACGATGAGTTAGCAACATGCCTTA
CAAGGAGAGAAAAAGCACCGTGCATGCCGATTGGTGGAAGTAAGGTGGTACGATCGTGCCTTATTAGGAA
GGCAACAGACGGGTCTGACATGGATTGGACGAACCACTGAATTGCCGCATTGCAGAGATATTGTATTTAA
GTGCCTAGCTCGATACATAAACGGGTCTCTCTGGTTAGACCAGATCTGAGCCTGGGAGCTCTCTGGCTAA
CTAGGGAACCCACTGCTTAAGCCTCAATAAAGCTTGCCTTGAGTGCTTCAAGTAGTGTGTGCCCGTCTGT
TGTGTGACTCTGGTAACTAGAGATCCCTCAGACCCTTTTAGTCAGTGTGGAAAATCTCTAGCAGTGGCGC
CCGAACAGGGACTTGAAAGCGAAAGGGAAACCAGAGGAGCTCTCTCGACGCAGGACTCGGCTTGCTGAAG
CGCGCACGGCAAGAGGCGAGGGGCGGCGACTGGTGAGTACGCCAAAAATTTTGACTAGCGGAGGCTAGAA
GGAGAGAGATGGGTGCGAGAGCGTCAGTATTAAGCGGGGGAGAATTAGATCGCGATGGGAAAAAATTCGG
TTAAGGCCAGGGGGAAAGAAAAAATATAAATTAAAACATATAGTATGGGCAAGCAGGGAGCTAGAACGAT
TCGCAGTTAATCCTGGCCTGTTAGAAACATCAGAAGGCTGTAGACAAATACTGGGACAGCTACAACCATC
CCTTCAGACAGGATCAGAAGAACTTAGATCATTATATAATACAGTAGCAACCCTCTATTGTGTGCATCAA
AGGATAGAGATAAAAGACACCAAGGAAGCTTTAGACAAGATAGAGGAAGAGCAAAACAAAAGTAAGACCA
CCGCACAGCAAGCGGCCACTGATCTTCAGACCTGGAGGAGGAGATATGAGGGACAATTGGAGAAGTGAAT
TATATAAATATAAAGTAGTAAAAATTGAACCATTAGGAGTAGCACCCACCAAGGCAAAGAGAAGAGTGGT
GCAGAGAGAAAAAAGAGCAGTGGGAATAGGAGCTTTGTTCCTTGGGTTCTTGGGAGCAGCAGGAAGCACT
ATGGGCGCAGCGTCAATGACGCTGACGGTACAGGCCAGACAATTATTGTCTGGTATAGTGCAGCAGCAGA
ACAATTTGCTGAGGGCTATTGAGGCGCAACAGCATCTGTTGCAACTCACAGTCTGGGGCATCAAGCAGCT
CCAGGCAAGAATCCTGGCTGTGGAAAGATACCTAAAGGATCAACAGCTCCTGGGGATTTGGGGTTGCTCT
GGAAAACTCATTTGCACCACTGCTGTGCCTTGGAATGCTAGTTGGAGTAATAAATCTCTGGAACAGATTT
GGAATCACACGACCTGGATGGAGTGGGACAGAGAAATTAACAATTACACAAGCTTAATACACTCCTTAAT
TGAAGAATCGCAAAACCAGCAAGAAAAGAATGAACAAGAATTATTGGAATTAGATAAATGGGCAAGTTTG
TGGAATTGGTTTAACATAACAAATTGGCTGTGGTATATAAAATTATTCATAATGATAGTAGGAGGCTTGG
TAGGTTTAAGAATAGTTTTTGCTGTACTTTCTATAGTGAATAGAGTTAGGCAGGGATATTCACCATTATC
GTTTCAGACCCACCTCCCAACCCCGAGGGGACCCGACAGGCCCGAAGGAATAGAAGAAGAAGGTGGAGAG
AGAGACAGAGACAGATCCATTCGATTAGTGAACGGATCTCGACGGTATCGGTTAACTTTTAAAAGAAAAG
GGGGGATTGGGGGGTACAGTGCAGGGGAAAGAATAGTAGACATAATAGCAACAGACATACAAACTAAAGA
ATTACAAAAACAAATTACAAAATTCAAAATTTTATCGATACTAGTATTATGCCCAGTACATGACCTTATG
GGACTTTCCTACTTGGCAGTACATCTACGTATTAGTCATCGCTATTACCATGGTGATGCGGTTTTGGCAG
TACATCAATGGGCGTGGATAGCGGTTTGACTCACGGGGATTTCCAAGTCTCCACCCCATTGACGTCAATG
GGAGTTTGTTTTGGCACCAAAATCAACGGGACTTTCCAAAATGTCGTAACAACTCCGCCCCATTGACGCA
AATGGGCGGTAGGCGTGTACGGTGGGAGGTTTATATAAGCAGAGCTCGTTTAGTGAACCGTCAGATCGCC
TGGAGACGCCATCCACGCTGTTTTGACCTCCATAGAAGATTCTAGAGCTAGCGAATTCGCCACCATGCCA
CCTCCTCGCCTCCTCTTCTTCCTCCTCTTCCTCACCCCCATGGAAGTCAGGCCCGAGGAACCTCTAGTGG
TGAAGGTGGAAGAGGGAGATAACGCTGTGCTGCAGTGCCTCAAGGGGACCTCAGATGGCCCCACTCAGCA
GCTGACCTGGTCTCGGGAGTCCCCGCTTAAACCCTTCTTAAAACTCAGCCTGGGGCTGCCAGGCCTGGGA
ATCCACATGAGGCCCCTGGCCATCTGGCTTTTCATCTTCAACGTCTCTCAACAGATGGGGGGCTTCTACC
TGTGCCAGCCGGGGCCCCCCTCTGAGAAGGCCTGGCAGCCTGGCTGGACAGTCAATGTGGAGGGCAGCGG
GGAGCTGTTCCGGTGGAATGTTTCGGACCTAGGTGGCCTGGGCTGTGGCCTGAAGAACAGGTCCTCAGAG
GGCCCCAGCTCCCCTTCCGGGAAGCTCATGAGCCCCAAGCTGTATGTGTGGGCCAAAGACCGCCCTGAGA
TCTGGGAGGGAGAGCCTCCGTGTCTCCCACCGAGGGACAGCCTGAACCAGAGCCTCAGCCAGGACCTCAC
CATGGCCCCTGGCTCCACACTCTGGCTGTCCTGTGGGGTACCCCCTGACTCTGTGTCCAGGGGCCCCCTC
TCCTGGACCCATGTGCACCCCAAGGGGCCTAAGTCATTGCTGAGCCTAGAGCTGAAGGACGATCGCCCGG
CCAGAGATATGTGGGTAATGGAGACGGGTCTGTTGTTGCCCCGGGCCACAGCTCAAGACGCTGGAAAGTA
TTATTGTCACCGTGGCAACCTGACCATGTCATTCCACCTGGAGATCACTGCTCGGCCAGTACTATGGCAC
TGGCTGCTGAGGACTGGTGGCTGGAAGGTCTCAGCTGTGACTTTGGCTTATCTGATCTTCTGCCTGTGTT
CCCTTGTGGGCATTCTTCATCTTCAAAGAGCCCTGGTCCTGAGGAGGAAAAGAAAGCGAATGACTGACCC
CACCAGGAGATTCTTCAAAGTGACGCCTCCCCCAGGAAGCGGGCCCCAGAACCAGTACGGGAACGTGCTG
TCTCTCCCCACACCCACCTCAGGCCTCGGACGCGCCCAGCGTTGGGCCGCAGGCCTGGGGGGCACTGCCC
CGTCTTATGGAAACCCGAGCAGCGACGTCCAGGCGGATGGAGCCTTGGGGTCCCGGAGCCCGCCGGGAGT
GGGCCCAGAAGAAGAGGAAGGGGAGGGCTATGAGGAACCTGACAGTGAGGAGGACTCCGAGTTCTATGAG
AACGACTCCAACCTTGGGCAGGACCAGCTCTCCCAGGATGGCAGCGGCTACGAGAACCCTGAGGATGAGC
CCCTGGGTCCTGAGGATGAAGACTCCTTCTCCAACGCTGAGTCTTATGAGAACGAGGATGAAGAGCTGAC
CCAGCCGGTCGCCAGGACAATGGACTTCCTGAGCCCTCATGGGTCAGCCTGGGACCCCAGCCGGGAAGCA
ACCTCCCTGGCAGGGTCCCAGTCCTATGAGGATATGAGAGGAATCCTGTATGCAGCCCCCCAGCTCCGCT
CCATTCGGGGCCAGCCTGGACCCAATCATGAGGAAGATGCAGACTCTTATGAGAACATGGATAATCCCGA
TGGGCCAGACCCAGCCTGGGGAGGAGGGGGCCGCATGGGCACCTGGAGCACCAGGTGAGCGGCCGCGAAG
GATCTGCGATCGCTCCGGTGCCCGTCAGTGGGCAGAGCGCACATCGCCCACAGTCCCCGAGAAGTTGGGG
GGAGGGGTCGGCAATTGAACGGGTGCCTAGAGAAGGTGGCGCGGGGTAAACTGGGAAAGTGATGTCGTGT
ACTGGCTCCGCCTTTTTCCCGAGGGTGGGGGAGAACCGTATATAAGTGCAGTAGTCGCCGTGAACGTTCT
TTTTCGCAACGGGTTTGCCGCCAGAACACAGCTGAAGCTTCGAGGGGCTCGCATCTCTCCTTCACGCGCC
CGCCGCCCTACCTGAGGCCGCCATCCACGCCGGTTGAGTCGCGTTCTGCCGCCTCCCGCCTGTGGTGCCT
CCTGAACTGCGTCCGCCGTCTAGGTAAGTTTAAAGCTCAGGTCGAGACCGGGCCTTTGTCCGGCGCTCCC
TTGGAGCCTACCTAGACTCAGCCGGCTCTCCACGCTTTGCCTGACCCTGCTTGCTCAACTCTACGTCTTT
GTTTCGTTTTCTGTTCTGCGCCGTTACAGATCCAAGCTGTGACCGGCGCCTACGCTAGATGACCGAGTAC
AAGCCCACGGTGCGCCTCGCCACCCGCGACGACGTCCCCAGGGCCGTACGCACCCTCGCCGCCGCGTTCG
CCGACTACCCCGCCACGCGCCACACCGTCGATCCGGACCGCCACATCGAGCGGGTCACCGAGCTGCAAGA
ACTCTTCCTCACGCGCGTCGGGCTCGACATCGGCAAGGTGTGGGTCGCGGACGACGGCGCCGCGGTGGCG
GTCTGGACCACGCCGGAGAGCGTCGAAGCGGGGGCGGTGTTCGCCGAGATCGGCCCGCGCATGGCCGAGT
TGAGCGGTTCCCGGCTGGCCGCGCAGCAACAGATGGAAGGCCTCCTGGCGCCGCACCGGCCCAAGGAGCC
CGCGTGGTTCCTGGCCACCGTCGGCGTCTCGCCCGACCACCAGGGCAAGGGTCTGGGCAGCGCCGTCGTG
CTCCCCGGAGTGGAGGCGGCCGAGCGCGCCGGGGTGCCCGCCTTCCTGGAGACCTCCGCGCCCCGCAACC
TCCCCTTCTACGAGCGGCTCGGCTTCACCGTCACCGCCGACGTCGAGGTGCCCGAAGGACCGCGCACCTG
GTGCATGACCCGCAAGCCCGGTGCCTGAGTCGACAATCAACCTCTGGATTACAAAATTTGTGAAAGATTG
ACTGGTATTCTTAACTATGTTGCTCCTTTTACGCTATGTGGATACGCTGCTTTAATGCCTTTGTATCATG
CTATTGCTTCCCGTATGGCTTTCATTTTCTCCTCCTTGTATAAATCCTGGTTGCTGTCTCTTTATGAGGA
GTTGTGGCCCGTTGTCAGGCAACGTGGCGTGGTGTGCACTGTGTTTGCTGACGCAACCCCCACTGGTTGG
GGCATTGCCACCACCTGTCAGCTCCTTTCCGGGACTTTCGCTTTCCCCCTCCCTATTGCCACGGCGGAAC
TCATCGCCGCCTGCCTTGCCCGCTGCTGGACAGGGGCTCGGCTGTTGGGCACTGACAATTCCGTGGTGTT
GTCGGGGAAATCATCGTCCTTTCCTTGGCTGCTCGCCTGTGTTGCCACCTGGATTCTGCGCGGGACGTCC
TTCTGCTACGTCCCTTCGGCCCTCAATCCAGCGGACCTTCCTTCCCGCGGCCTGCTGCCGGCTCTGCGGC
CTCTTCCGCGTCTTCGCCTTCGCCCTCAGACGAGTCGGATCTCCCTTTGGGCCGCCTCCCCGCCTGGTAC
CTTTAAGACCAATGACTTACAAGGCAGCTGTAGATCTTAGCCACTTTTTAAAAGAAAAGGGGGGACTGGA
AGGGCTAATTCACTCCCAACGAAGATAAGATCTGCTTTTTGCTTGTACTGGGTCTCTCTGGTTAGACCAG
ATCTGAGCCTGGGAGCTCTCTGGCTAACTAGGGAACCCACTGCTTAAGCCTCAATAAAGCTTGCCTTGAG
TGCTTCAAGTAGTGTGTGCCCGTCTGTTGTGTGACTCTGGTAACTAGAGATCCCTCAGACCCTTTTAGTC
AGTGTGGAAAATCTCTAGCAGTAGTAGTTCATGTCATCTTATTATTCAGTATTTATAACTTGCAAAGAAA
TGAATATCAGAGAGTGAGAGGAACTTGTTTATTGCAGCTTATAATGGTTACAAATAAAGCAATAGCATCA
CAAATTTCACAAATAAAGCATTTTTTTCACTGCATTCTAGTTGTGGTTTGTCCAAACTCATCAATGTATC
TTATCATGTCTGGCTCTAGCTATCCCGCCCCTAACTCCGCCCATCCCGCCCCTAACTCCGCCCAGTTCCG
CCCATTCTCCGCCCCATGGCTGACTAATTTTTTTTATTTATGCAGAGGCCGAGGCCGCCTCGGCCTCTGA
GCTATTCCAGAAGTAGTGAGGAGGCTTTTTTGGAGGCCTAGACTTTTGCAGAGACCAAATTCGTAATCAT
GTCATAGCTGTTTCCTGTGTGAAATTGTTATCCGCTCACAATTCCACACAACATACGAGCCGGAAGCATA
AAGTGTAAAGCCTGGGGTGCCTAATGAGTGAGCTAACTCACATTAATTGCGTTGCGCTCACTGCCCGCTT
TCCAGTCGGGAAACCTGTCGTGCCAGCTGCATTAATGAATCGGCCAACGCGCGGGGAGAGGCGGTTTGCG
TATTGGGCGCTCTTCCGCTTCCTCGCTCACTGACTCGCTGCGCTCGGTCGTTCGGCTGCGGCGAGCGGTA
TCAGCTCACTCAAAGGCGGTAATACGGTTATCCACAGAATCAGGGGATAACGCAGGAAAGAACATGTGAG
CAAAAGGCCAGCAAAAGGCCAGGAACCGTAAAAAGGCCGCGTTGCTGGCGTTTTTCCATAGGCTCCGCCC
CCCTGACGAGCATCACAAAAATCGACGCTCAAGTCAGAGGTGGCGAAACCCGACAGGACTATAAAGATAC
CAGGCGTTTCCCCCTGGAAGCTCCCTCGTGCGCTCTCCTGTTCCGACCCTGCCGCTTACCGGATACCTGT
CCGCCTTTCTCCCTTCGGGAAGCGTGGCGCTTTCTCATAGCTCACGCTGTAGGTATCTCAGTTCGGTGTA
GGTCGTTCGCTCCAAGCTGGGCTGTGTGCACGAACCCCCCGTTCAGCCCGACCGCTGCGCCTTATCCGGT
AACTATCGTCTTGAGTCCAACCCGGTAAGACACGACTTATCGCCACTGGCAGCAGCCACTGGTAACAGGA
TTAGCAGAGCGAGGTATGTAGGCGGTGCTACAGAGTTCTTGAAGTGGTGGCCTAACTACGGCTACACTAG
AAGAACAGTATTTGGTATCTGCGCTCTGCTGAAGCCAGTTACCTTCGGAAAAAGAGTTGGTAGCTCTTGA
TCCGGCAAACAAACCACCGCTGGTAGCGGTGGTTTTTTTGTTTGCAAGCAGCAGATTACGCGCAGAAAAA
AAGGATCTCAAGAAGATCCTTTGATCTTTTCTACGGGGTCTGACGCTCAGTGGAACGAAAACTCACGTTA
AGGGATTTTGGTCATGAGATTATCAAAAAGGATCTTCACCTAGATCCTTTTAAATTAAAAATGAAGTTTT
AAATCAATCTAAAGTATATATGAGTAAACTTGGTCTGACAGTTACCAATGCTTAATCAGTGAGGCACCTA
TCTCAGCGATCTGTCTATTTCGTTCATCCATAGTTGCCTGACTCCCCGTCGTGTAGATAACTACGATACG
GGAGGGCTTACCATCTGGCCCCAGTGCTGCAATGATACCGCGAGACCCACGCTCACCGGCTCCAGATTTA
TCAGCAATAAACCAGCCAGCCGGAAGGGCCGAGCGCAGAAGTGGTCCTGCAACTTTATCCGCCTCCATCC
AGTCTATTAATTGTTGCCGGGAAGCTAGAGTAAGTAGTTCGCCAGTTAATAGTTTGCGCAACGTTGTTGC
CATTGCTACAGGCATCGTGGTGTCACGCTCGTCGTTTGGTATGGCTTCATTCAGCTCCGGTTCCCAACGA
TCAAGGCGAGTTACATGATCCCCCATGTTGTGCAAAAAAGCGGTTAGCTCCTTCGGTCCTCCGATCGTTG
TCAGAAGTAAGTTGGCCGCAGTGTTATCACTCATGGTTATGGCAGCACTGCATAATTCTCTTACTGTCAT
GCCATCCGTAAGATGCTTTTCTGTGACTGGTGAGTACTCAACCAAGTCATTCTGAGAATAGTGTATGCGG
CGACCGAGTTGCTCTTGCCCGGCGTCAATACGGGATAATACCGCGCCACATAGCAGAACTTTAAAAGTGC
TCATCATTGGAAAACGTTCTTCGGGGCGAAAACTCTCAAGGATCTTACCGCTGTTGAGATCCAGTTCGAT
GTAACCCACTCGTGCACCCAACTGATCTTCAGCATCTTTTACTTTCACCAGCGTTTCTGGGTGAGCAAAA
ACAGGAAGGCAAAATGCCGCAAAAAAGGGAATAAGGGCGACACGGAAATGTTGAATACTCATACTCTTCC
TTTTTCAATATTATTGAAGCATTTATCAGGGTTATTGTCTCATGAGCGGATACATATTTGAATGTATTTA
GAAAAATAAACAAATAGGGGTTCCGCGCACATTTCCCCGAAAAGTGCCACCTGACGTCTAAGAAACCATT
ATTATCATGACATTAACCTATAAAAATAGGCGTATCACGAGGCCCTTTCGTCTCGCGCGTTTCGGTGATG
ACGGTGAAAACCTCTGACACATGCAGCTCCCGGAGACGGTCACAGCTTGTCTGTAAGCGGATGCCGGGAG
CAGACAAGCCCGTCAGGGCGCGTCAGCGGGTGTTGGCGGGTGTCGGGGCTGGCTTAACTATGCGGCATCA
GAGCAGATTGTACTGAGAGTGCACCATATGCGGTGTGAAATACCGCACAGATGCGTAAGGAGAAAATACC
GCATCAGGCGCCATTCGCCATTCAGGCTGCGCAACTGTTGGGAAGGGCGATCGGTGCGGGCCTCTTCGCT
ATTACGCCAGCTGGCGAAAGGGGGATGTGCTGCAAGGCGATTAAGTTGGGTAACGCCAGGGTTTTCCCAG
TCACGACGTTGTAAAACGACGGCCAGTGCCAAGCTG
Features (pLannotate 1.2.2; 28 found; start..end, strand, type, name):
      6..232     +  promoter       RSV promoter: Rous sarcoma virus enhancer/promoter
    233..413     +  LTR            5' LTR (truncated): truncated 5' long terminal repeat (LTR) from HIV-1
    460..585     +  misc_feature   HIV-1 Ψ: packaging signal of human immunodeficiency virus type 1
    569..907     +  CDS            HIV-1 gag (fragment): gag protein from human immunodeficiency virus 1; gag
   1078..1311    +  misc_feature   RRE: The Rev response element (RRE) of HIV-1 allows for Rev-dependent mRNA export from the nucleus to the cytoplasm.
   1688..1788    +  CDS            Rev (fragment): human immunodeficiency virus 1 (HIV-1) Rev protein; rev; enhances nuclear export of unspliced and incompletely spliced viral mRNAs
   1807..1923    +  misc_feature   cPPT/CTS: central polypurine tract and central termination sequence of HIV-1
   1936..2012    +  enhancer       CMV enhancer (fragment): human cytomegalovirus immediate early enhancer
   2013..2216    +  promoter       CMV promoter: human cytomegalovirus (CMV) immediate early promoter
   2305..3975    +  CDS            CD19: CD19_HUMAN - Experimental evidence at protein level: Swiss-Prot protein existence level 1. Functions as coreceptor for the B-cell antigen receptor complex (BCR) on B-lymphocytes. Decreases the threshold for activation of downstream signaling pathways and for triggering B-cell responses to antigens (PubMed:2463100, PubMed:1373518, PubMed:16672701). Activates signaling pathways that lead to the activation of phosphatidylinositol 3-kinase and the mobilization of intracellular Ca(2+) stores (PubMed:9382888, PubMed:9317126, PubMed:12387743, PubMed:16672701). Is not required for early steps during B
   4020..4231    +  promoter       EF-1α core promoter: core promoter for human elongation factor EF-1α
   4244..4512    +  LTR            5' LTR (truncated): truncated 5' long terminal repeat (LTR) from human T-cell leukemia virus (HTLV) type 1
   4539..5138    +  CDS            PuroR: puromycin N-acetyltransferase; pac from Streptomyces alboniger; confers resistance to puromycin
   5145..5733    +  misc_feature   WPRE: woodchuck hepatitis virus posttranscriptional regulatory element
   5728..5835    +  CDS            nef (fragment): NEF_SIVS4 - Experimental evidence at protein level: Swiss-Prot protein existence level 1. Interferes with TCR signaling from the cell membrane. Interacts with CD247/TCRZ (TCR zeta chain) and exert potent down- regulation of cell surface TCR/CD3 complexes. From Simian immunodeficiency virus (isolate F236/smH4) (SIV-sm) (Simian immunodeficiency virus sooty mangabey monkey).
   5860..6040    +  LTR            5' LTR (truncated): truncated 5' long terminal repeat (LTR) from HIV-1
   6112..6233    +  polyA_signal   SV40 poly(A) signal: SV40 polyadenylation signal
   6273..6408    +  rep_origin     SV40 ori: SV40 origin of replication
   6465..6481    -  protein_bind   lac operator: The lac repressor binds to the lac operator to inhibit transcription in E. coli. This inhibition can be relieved by adding lactose or isopropyl-β-D-thiogalactopyranoside (IPTG). lac repressor encoded by lacI
   6489..6519    -  promoter       lac promoter: promoter for the E. coli lac operon
   6534..6555    -  protein_bind   CAP binding site: CAP binding activates transcription in the presence of cAMP. E. coli catabolite activator protein
   6568..6660    -  CDS            lacI (fragment): lac repressor; lacI; The lac repressor binds to the lac operator to inhibit transcription in E. coli. This inhibition can be relieved by adding lactose or isopropyl-β-D-thiogalactopyranoside (IPTG).
   6843..7431    -  rep_origin     ori: high-copy-number ColE1/pMB1/pBR322/pUC origin of replication
   7602..8462    -  CDS            AmpR: β-lactamase; bla; confers resistance to ampicillin, carbenicillin, and related antibiotics
   8463..8567    -  promoter       AmpR promoter: bla
   8662..8697    +  CDS            rop (fragment): Rop protein, which maintains plasmids at low copy number; rop
   8799..8898    +  misc_feature   bom (fragment): basis of mobility region from pBR322
   8904..9058    -  CDS            lacZα (fragment): LacZα fragment of β-galactosidase; lacZ fragment
