[The description below was written by a language model from this plasmid's Addgene catalogue record and pLannotate feature annotations shown in this document.]
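Description:
pCDH-CMV-CD19 puro is a lentiviral transfer plasmid built on the pCDH-CMV-MCS-EF1-Puro backbone for expressing wild-type human CD19 in mammalian cells. In bacteria it is maintained as a high-copy plasmid through a ColE1/pUC-type origin and is selected with ampicillin via the β-lactamase gene. Short remnants of lac, rop, bom and lacZα sequences in the backbone are cloning-vector leftovers with no evident role in the construct.

The viral portion has a third-generation layout. An RSV promoter is fused to a truncated HIV-1 5' LTR, so genomic RNA can be transcribed in packaging cells without Tat. This is followed by the Ψ packaging signal with an adjoining gag fragment, the Rev response element for Rev-dependent nuclear export, and the cPPT/CTS, which aids nuclear import of the reverse-transcribed genome. Between the LTRs sit two independent expression units. The CMV immediate early enhancer/promoter drives the full CD19 coding sequence, which encodes the B-cell antigen receptor coreceptor. Downstream, an EF-1α core promoter joined to an HTLV-1 LTR segment (a composite promoter arrangement) drives puromycin N-acetyltransferase, allowing selection of transduced cells. A WPRE after the puromycin gene enhances transcript stability and expression. It is followed by a truncated 3' HIV-1 LTR, then an SV40 polyadenylation signal and an SV40 origin outside the viral genome.

The stated purpose is simply CD19 expression, and the design suits generating stable, puromycin-selected cell populations that display CD19 on their surface. The record does not give the cloning sites used, and no epitope tag or fluorescent reporter is annotated.
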