Addgene plasmid #196634: pCDH-CMV-CD19 puro
Purpose: Express CD19
Depositing lab: Nicolas Manel. Depositing organization: Institut Curie. Publication: RELA tunes innate-like interferon I/III responses in human T cells. Jeremiah N, Ferran H, Antoniadou K, De Azevedo K, Nikolic J, Maurin M, Benaroch P, Manel N. J Exp Med. 2023 May 1;220(5):e20220666. doi: 10.1084/jem.20220666. Epub 2023 Feb 23. PubMed 36820829.
Backbone
  Vector backbone: pCDH-CMV-MCV-EF1-Puro
  Vector type: Lentiviral
  Selectable markers: Puromycin
Growth in bacteria
  Bacterial resistance: Ampicillin, 100 μg/mL
  Growth temperature: 30°C
  Growth strain: NEB Stable
  Copy number: High Copy
Gene/Insert
  Gene/Insert name: CD19
  Species: H. sapiens (human)
  Mutation: WT
  Entrez Gene: CD19 (a.k.a. B4, CVID3)
  Cloning method: Restriction Enzyme; 5′ cloning site Unknown (unknown if destroyed)
Terms and licenses: Academic/Nonprofit Terms; Industry Terms: Not Available to Industry
How to cite: pCDH-CMV-CD19 puro was a gift from Nicolas Manel (Addgene plasmid # 196634 ; http://n2t.net/addgene:196634 ; RRID:Addgene_196634)
